>Addgene plasmid #145278 | pHR-HOXD13(+7A)-IDR-YFP-NLS | addgene full sequence | sequence record 313293 | Addgene NGS Result
GTGGCGCCCGAACAGGGACTTGAAAGCGAAAGGGAAACCAGAGGAGCTCTCTCGACGCAGGACTCGGCTT
GCTGAAGCGCGCACGGCAAGAGGCGAGGGGCGGCGACTGGTGAGTACGCCAAAAATTTTGACTAGCGGAG
GCTAGAAGGAGAGAGATGGGTGCGAGAGCGTCAGTATTAAGCGGGGGAGAATTAGATCGCGATGGGAAAA
AATTCGGTTAAGGCCAGGGGGAAAGAAAAAATATAAATTAAAACATATAGTATGGGCAAGCAGGGAGCTA
GAACGATTCGCAGTTAATCCTGGCCTGTTAGAAACATCAGAAGGCTGTAGACAAATACTGGGACAGCTAC
AACCATCCCTTCAGACAGGATCAGAAGAACTTAGATCATTATATAATACAGTAGCAACCCTCTATTGTGT
GCATCAAAGGATAGAGATAAAAGACACCAAGGAAGCTTTAGACAAGATAGAGGAAGAGCAAAACAAAAGT
AAGACCACCGCACAGCAAGCGGCCGGCCGCTGATCTTCAGACCTGGAGGAGGAGATATGAGGGACAATTG
GAGAAGTGAATTATATAAATATAAAGTAGTAAAAATTGAACCATTAGGAGTAGCACCCACCAAGGCAAAG
AGAAGAGTGGTGCAGAGAGAAAAAAGAGCAGTGGGAATAGGAGCTTTGTTCCTTGGGTTCTTGGGAGCAG
CAGGAAGCACTATGGGCGCAGCGTCAATGACGCTGACGGTACAGGCCAGACAATTATTGTCTGGTATAGT
GCAGCAGCAGAACAATTTGCTGAGGGCTATTGAGGCGCAACAGCATCTGTTGCAACTCACAGTCTGGGGC
ATCAAGCAGCTCCAGGCAAGAATCCTGGCTGTGGAAAGATACCTAAAGGATCAACAGCTCCTGGGGATTT
GGGGTTGCTCTGGAAAACTCATTTGCACCACTGCTGTGCCTTGGAATGCTAGTTGGAGTAATAAATCTCT
GGAACAGATTTGGAATCACACGACCTGGATGGAGTGGGACAGAGAAATTAACAATTACACAAGCTTAATA
CACTCCTTAATTGAAGAATCGCAAAACCAGCAAGAAAAGAATGAACAAGAATTATTGGAATTAGATAAAT
GGGCAAGTTTGTGGAATTGGTTTAACATAACAAATTGGCTGTGGTATATAAAATTATTCATAATGATAGT
AGGAGGCTTGGTAGGTTTAAGAATAGTTTTTGCTGTACTTTCTATAGTGAATAGAGTTAGGCAGGGATAT
TCACCATTATCGTTTCAGACCCACCTCCCAACCCCGAGGGGACCCGACAGGCCCGAAGGAATAGAAGAAG
AAGGTGGAGAGAGAGACAGAGACAGATCCATTCGATTAGTGAACGGATCTCGACGGTATCGCCAAATGGC
AGTATTCATCCACAATTTTAAAAGAAAAGGGGGGATTGGGGGGTACAGTGCAGGGGAAAGAATAGTAGAC
ATAATAGCAACAGACATACAAACTAAAGAATTACAAAAACAAATTACAAAAATTCAAAATTTTCGGGTTT
ATTACAGGGACAGCAGAGATCCAGTTTGGATCGATAAGCTTGATATCGAATTCCTGCAGCCCCGATAAAA
TAAAAGATTTTATTTAGTCTCCAGAAAAAGGGGGGAATGAAAGACCCCACCTGTAGGTTTGGCAAGCTAG
CTGCAGTAACGCCATTTTGCAAGGCATGGAAAAATACCAAACCAAGAATAGAGAAGTTCAGATCAAGGGC
GGGTACATGAAAATAGCTAACGTTGGGCCAAACAGGATATCTGCGGTGAGCAGTTTCGGCCCCGGCCCGG
GGCCAAGAACAGATGGTCACCGCAGTTTCGGCCCCGGCCCGAGGCCAAGAACAGATGGTCCCCAGATATG
GCCCAACCCTCAGCAGTTTCTTAAGACCCATCAGATGTTTCCAGGCTCCCCCAAGGACCTGAAATGACCC
TGCGCCTTATTTGAATTAACCAATCAGCCTGCTTCTCGCTTCTGTTCGCGCGCTTCTGCTTCCCGAGCTC
TATAAAAGAGCTCACAACCCCTCACTCGGCGCGCCAGTCCTCCGACAGACTGAGTCGCCCGGGGGGGATC
TGGAGCTCTCGAGAATTCTCACGCGTCAAGTGGAGCAAGGCAGGTGGACAGTGGATCCGGAGCTACCATG
TCCCGAGCCGGTAGCTGGGACATGGACGGCCTGCGAGCGGACGGAGGCGGAGCTGGAGGAGCTCCCGCAT
CAAGTAGTAGCTCAAGTGTGGCCGCTGCCGCGGCTAGCGGACAATGTAGGGGGTTTTTGTCAGCGCCTGT
CTTTGCGGGCACACATTCCGGGAGGGCCGCTGCTGCGGCTGCTGCTGCTGCTGCAGCCGCGGCGGCAGCT
GCAGCTGCGGCCGCTGCCGCTAGTGGATTTGCCTATCCTGGGACGAGTGAGCGCACTGGTTCATCATCCT
CATCTTCATCCAGTGCGGTAGTCGCCGCTCGGCCAGAAGCACCACCTGCAAAAGAGTGTCCGGCCCCGAC
GCCAGCTGCAGCAGCAGCGGCACCGCCTTCAGCTCCTGCGGGTACCGGAGGCGGGATGGTTTCCAAAGGA
GAGGAGGATAATATGGCTATAATTAAAGAGTTTATGCGGTTCAAGGTGCATATGGTGAGCAAGGGCGAGG
AGCTGTTCACCGGGGTGGTGCCCATCCTGGTCGAGCTGGACGGCGACGTAAACGGCCACAAGTTCAGCGT
GTCCGGCGAGGGCGAGGGCGATGCCACCTACGGCAAGCTGACCCTGAAGTTCATCTGCACCACCGGCAAG
CTGCCCGTGCCCTGGCCCACCCTCGTGACCACCTTCGGCTACGGCCTGATGTGCTTCGCCCGCTACCCCG
ACCACATGAAGCAGCACGACTTCTTCAAGTCCGCCATGCCCGAAGGCTACGTCCAGGAGCGCACCATCTT
CTTCAAGGACGACGGCAACTACAAGACCCGCGCCGAGGTGAAGTTCGAGGGCGACACCCTGGTGAACCGC
ATCGAGCTGAAGGGCATCGACTTCAAGGAGGACGGCAACATCCTGGGGCACAAGCTGGAGTACAACTACA
ACAGCCACAACGTCTATATCATGGCCGACAAGCAGAAGAACGGCATCAAGGTGAACTTCAAGATCCGCCA
CAACATCGAGGACGGCAGCGTGCAGCTCGCCGACCACTACCAGCAGAACACCCCCATCGGCGACGGCCCC
GTGCTGCTGCCCGACAACCACTACCTGAGCTACCAGTCCAAGCTGAGCAAAGACCCCAACGAGAAGCGCG
ATCACATGGTCCTGCTGGAGTTCGTGACCGCCGCCGGGATCACTCTCGGCATGGACGAGCTGTACAAGGG
AGGCGGTCCAAAAAAGAAGAGAAAGGTATGAGCGGCCGCAACTCCCACCTGCAACATGCGTGACTGACTG
AGGCCGCGACTCTAGAGTCGACCTGCAGGCATGCAAGCTTGATATCAAGCTTATCGATAATCAACCTCTG
GATTACAAAATTTGTGAAAGATTGACTGGTATTCTTAACTATGTTGCTCCTTTTACGCTATGTGGATACG
CTGCTTTAATGCCTTTGTATCATGCTATTGCTTCCCGTATGGCTTTCATTTTCTCCTCCTTGTATAAATC
CTGGTTGCTGTCTCTTTATGAGGAGTTGTGGCCCGTTGTCAGGCAACGTGGCGTGGTGTGCACTGTGTTT
GCTGACGCAACCCCCACTGGTTGGGGCATTGCCACCACCTGTCAGCTCCTTTCCGGGACTTTCGCTTTCC
CCCTCCCTATTGCCACGGCGGAACTCATCGCCGCCTGCCTTGCCCGCTGCTGGACAGGGGCTCGGCTGTT
GGGCACTGACAATTCCGTGGTGTTGTCGGGGAAATCATCGTCCTTTCCTTGGCTGCTCGCCTGTGTTGCC
ACCTGGATTCTGCGCGGGACGTCCTTCTGCTACGTCCCTTCGGCCCTCAATCCAGCGGACCTTCCTTCCC
GCGGCCTGCTGCCGGCTCTGCGGCCTCTTCCGCGTCTTCGCCTTCGCCCTCAGACGAGTCGGATCTCCCT
TTGGGCCGCCTCCCCGCATCGATACCGTCGACCTCGAGGGAATTAATTCGAGCTCGGTACCTTTAAGACC
AATGACTTACAAGGCAGCTGTAGATCTTAGCCACTTTTTAAAAGAAAAGGGGGGACTGGAAGGGCTAATT
CACTCCCAACGAAGACAAGATCTGCTTTTTGCTTGTACTGGGTCTCTCTGGTTAGACCAGATCTGAGCCT
GGGAGCTCTCTGGCTAACTAGGGAACCCACTGCTTAAGCCTCAATAAAGCTTGCCTTGAGTGCTTCAAGT
AGTGTGTGCCCGTCTGTTGTGTGACTCTGGTAACTAGAGATCCCTCAGACCCTTTTAGTCAGTGTGGAAA
ATCTCTAGCAGCATCTAGAATTAATTCCGTGTATTCTATAGTGTCACCTAAATCGTATGTGTATGATACA
TAAGGTTATGTATTAATTGTAGCCGCGTTCTAACGACAATATGTACAAGCCTAATTGTGTAGCATCTGGC
TTACTGAAGCAGACCCTATCATCTCTCTCGTAAACTGCCGTCAGAGTCGGTTTGGTTGGACGAACCTTCT
GAGTTTCTGGTAACGCCGTCCCGCACCCGGAAATGGTCAGCGAACCAATCAGCAGGGTCATCGCTAGCCA
GATCCTCTACGCCGGACGCATCGTGGCCGGCATCACCGGCGCCACAGGTGCGGTTGCTGGCGCCTATATC
GCCGACATCACCGATGGGGAAGATCGGGCTCGCCACTTCGGGCTCATGAGCGCTTGTTTCGGCGTGGGTA
TGGTGGCAGGCCCCGTGGCCGGGGGACTGTTGGGCGCCATCTCCTTGCATGCACCATTCCTTGCGGCGGC
GGTGCTCAACGGCCTCAACCTACTACTGGGCTGCTTCCTAATGCAGGAGTCGCATAAGGGAGAGCGTCGA
ATGGTGCACTCTCAGTACAATCTGCTCTGATGCCGCATAGTTAAGCCAGCCCCGACACCCGCCAACACCC
GCTGACGCGCCCTGACGGGCTTGTCTGCTCCCGGCATCCGCTTACAGACAAGCTGTGACCGTCTCCGGGA
GCTGCATGTGTCAGAGGTTTTCACCGTCATCACCGAAACGCGCGAGACGAAAGGGCCTCGTGATACGCCT
ATTTTTATAGGTTAATGTCATGATAATAATGGTTTCTTAGACGTCAGGTGGCACTTTTCGGGGAAATGTG
CGCGGAACCCCTATTTGTTTATTTTTCTAAATACATTCAAATATGTATCCGCTCATGAGACAATAACCCT
GATAAATGCTTCAATAATATTGAAAAAGGAAGAGTATGAGTATTCAACATTTCCGTGTCGCCCTTATTCC
CTTTTTTGCGGCATTTTGCCTTCCTGTTTTTGCTCACCCAGAAACGCTGGTGAAAGTAAAAGATGCTGAA
GATCAGTTGGGTGCACGAGTGGGTTACATCGAACTGGATCTCAACAGCGGTAAGATCCTTGAGAGTTTTC
GCCCCGAAGAACGTTTTCCAATGATGAGCACTTTTAAAGTTCTGCTATGTGGCGCGGTATTATCCCGTAT
TGACGCCGGGCAAGAGCAACTCGGTCGCCGCATACACTATTCTCAGAATGACTTGGTTGAGTACTCACCA
GTCACAGAAAAGCATCTTACGGATGGCATGACAGTAAGAGAATTATGCAGTGCTGCCATAACCATGAGTG
ATAACACTGCGGCCAACTTACTTCTGACAACGATCGGAGGACCGAAGGAGCTAACCGCTTTTTTGCACAA
CATGGGGGATCATGTAACTCGCCTTGATCGTTGGGAACCGGAGCTGAATGAAGCCATACCAAACGACGAG
CGTGACACCACGATGCCTGTAGCAATGGCAACAACGTTGCGCAAACTATTAACTGGCGAACTACTTACTC
TAGCTTCCCGGCAACAATTAATAGACTGGATGGAGGCGGATAAAGTTGCAGGAACACTTCTGCGCTCGGC
CCTTCCGGCTGGCTGGTTTATTGCTGATAAATCTGGAGCCGGTGAGCGTGGGTCTCGCGGTATCATTGCA
GCACTGGGGCCAGATGGTAAGCCCTCCCGTATCGTAGTTATCTACACGACGGGGAGTCAGGCAACTATGG
ATGAACGAAATAGACAGATCGCTGAGATAGGTGCCTCACTGATTAAGCATTGGTAACTGTCAGACCAAGT
TTACTCATATATACTTTAGATTGATTTAAAACTTCATTTTTAATTTAAAAGGATCTAGGTGAAGATCCTT
TTTGATAATCTCATGACCAAAATCCCTTAACGTGAGTTTTCGTTCCACTGAGCGTCAGACCCCGTAGAAA
AGATCAAAGGATCTTCTTGAGATCCTTTTTTTCTGCGCGTAATCTGCTGCTTGCAAACAAAAAAACCACC
GCTACCAGCGGTGGTTTGTTTGCCGGATCAAGAGCTACCAACTCTTTTTCCGAAGGTAACTGGCTTCAGC
AGAGCGCAGATACCAAATACTGTTCTTCTAGTGTAGCCGTAGTTAGGCCACCACTTCAAGAACTCTGTAG
CACCGCCTACATACCTCGCTCTGCTAATCCTGTTACCAGTGGCTGCTGCCAGTGGCGATAAGTCGTGTCT
TACCGGGTTGGACTCAAGACGATAGTTACCGGATAAGGCGCAGCGGTCGGGCTGAACGGGGGGTTCGTGC
ACACAGCCCAGCTTGGAGCGAACGACCTACACCGAACTGAGATACCTACAGCGTGAGCTATGAGAAAGCG
CCACGCTTCCCGAAGGGAGAAAGGCGGACAGGTATCCGGTAAGCGGCAGGGTCGGAACAGGAGAGCGCAC
GAGGGAGCTTCCAGGGGGAAACGCCTGGTATCTTTATAGTCCTGTCGGGTTTCGCCACCTCTGACTTGAG
CGTCGATTTTTGTGATGCTCGTCAGGGGGGCGGAGCCTATGGAAAAACGCCAGCAACGCGGCCTTTTTAC
GGTTCCTGGCCTTTTGCTGGCCTTTTGCTCACATGTTCTTTCCTGCGTTATCCCCTGATTCTGTGGATAA
CCGTATTACCGCCTTTGAGTGAGCTGATACCGCTCGCCGCAGCCGAACGACCGAGCGCAGCGAGTCAGTG
AGCGAGGAAGCGGAAGAGCGCCCAATACGCAAACCGCCTCTCCCCGCGCGTTGGCCGATTCATTAATGCA
GCTGTGGAATGTGTGTCAGTTAGGGTGTGGAAAGTCCCCAGGCTCCCCAGCAGGCAGAAGTATGCAAAGC
ATGCATCTCAATTAGTCAGCAACCAGGTGTGGAAAGTCCCCAGGCTCCCCAGCAGGCAGAAGTATGCAAA
GCATGCATCTCAATTAGTCAGCAACCATAGTCCCGCCCCTAACTCCGCCCATCCCGCCCCTAACTCCGCC
CAGTTCCGCCCATTCTCCGCCCCATGGCTGACTAATTTTTTTTATTTATGCAGAGGCCGAGGCCGCCTCG
GCCTCTGAGCTATTCCAGAAGTAGTGAGGAGGCTTTTTTGGAGGCCTAGGCTTTTGCAAAAAGCTTGGAC
ACAAGACAGGCTTGCGAGATATGTTTGAGAATACCACTTTATCCCGCGTCAGGGAGAGGCAGTGCGTAAA
AAGACGCGGACTCATGTGAAATACTGGTTTTTAGTGCGCCAGATCTCTATAATCTCGCGCAACCTATTTT
CCCCTCGAACACTTTTTAAGCCGTAGATAAACAGGCTGGGACACTTCACATGAGCGAAAAATACATCGTC
ACCTGGGACATGTTGCAGATCCATGCACGTAAACTCGCAAGCCGACTGATGCCTTCTGAACAATGGAAAG
GCATTATTGCCGTAAGCCGTGGCGGTCTGTACCGGGTGCGTTACTGGCGCGTGAACTGGGTATTCGTCAT
GTCGATACCGTTTGTATTTCCAGCTACGATCACGACAACCAGCGCGAGCTTAAAGTGCTGAAACGCGCAG
AAGGCGATGGCGAAGGCTTCATCGTTATTGATGACCTGGTGGATACCGGTGGTACTGCGGTTGCGATTCG
TGAAATGTATCCAAAAGCGCACTTTGTCACCATCTTCGCAAAACCGGCTGGTCGTCCGCTGGTTGATGAC
TATGTTGTTGATATCCCGCAAGATACCTGGATTGAACAGCCGTGGGATATGGGCGTCGTATTCGTCCCGC
CAATCTCCGGTCGCTAATCTTTTCAACGCCTGGCACTGCCGGGCGTTGTTCTTTTTAACTTCAGGCGGGT
TACAATAGTTTCCAGTAAGTATTCTGGAGGCTGCATCCATGACACAGGCAAACCTGAGCGAAACCCTGTT
CAAACCCCGCTTTAAACATCCTGAAACCTCGACGCTAGTCCGCCGCTTTAATCACGGCGCACAACCGCCT
GTGCAGTCGGCCCTTGATGGTAAAACCATCCCTCACTGGTATCGCATGATTAACCGTCTGATGTGGATCT
GGCGCGGCATTGACCCACGCGAAATCCTCGACGTCCAGGCACGTATTGTGATGAGCGATGCCGAACGTAC
CGACGATGATTTATACGATACGGTGATTGGCTACCGTGGCGGCAACTGGATTTATGAGTGGGCCCCGGAT
CTTTGTGAAGGAACCTTACTTCTGTGGTGTGACATAATTGGACAAACTACCTACAGAGATTTAAAGCTCT
AAGGTAAATATAAAATTTTTAAGTGTATAATGTGTTAAACTACTGATTCTAATTGTTTGTGTATTTTAGA
TTCCAACCTATGGAACTGATGAATGGGAGCAGTGGTGGAATGCCTTTAATGAGGAAAACCTGTTTTGCTC
AGAAGAAATGCCATCTAGTGATGATGAGGCTACTGCTGACTCTCAACATTCTACTCCTCCAAAAAAGAAG
AGAAAGGTAGAAGACCCCAAGGACTTTCCTTCAGAATTGCTAAGTTTTTTGAGTCATGCTGTGTTTAGTA
ATAGAACTCTTGCTTGCTTTGCTATTTACACCACAAAGGAAAAAGCTGCACTGCTATACAAGAAAATTAT
GGAAAAATATTCTGTAACCTTTATAAGTAGGCATAACAGTTATAATCATAACATACTGTTTTTTCTTACT
CCACACAGGCATAGAGTGTCTGCTATTAATAACTATGCTCAAAAATTGTGTACCTTTAGCTTTTTAATTT
GTAAAGGGGTTAATAAGGAATATTTGATGTATAGTGCCTTGACTAGAGATCATAATCAGCCATACCACAT
TTGTAGAGGTTTTACTTGCTTTAAAAAACCTCCCACACCTCCCCCTGAACCTGAAACATAAAATGAATGC
AATTGTTGTTGTTAACTTGTTTATTGCAGCTTATAATGGTTACAAATAAAGCAATAGCATCACAAATTTC
ACAAATAAAGCATTTTTTTCACTGCATTCTAGTTGTGGTTTGTCCAAACTCATCAATGTATCTTATCATG
TCTGGATCAACTGGATAACTCAAGCTAACCAAAATCATCCCAAACTTCCCACCCCATACCCTATTACCAC
TGCCAATTACCTGTGGTTTCATTTACTCTAAACCTGTGATTCCTCTGAATTATTTTCATTTTAAAGAAAT
TGTATTTGTTAAATATGTACTACAAACTTAGTAGTTGGAAGGGCTAATTCACTCCCAAAGAAGACAAGAT
ATCCTTGATCTGTGGATCTACCACACACAAGGCTACTTCCCTGATTAGCAGAACTACACACCAGGGCCAG
GGGTCAGATATCCACTGACCTTTGGATGGTGCTACAAGCTAGTACCAGTTGAGCCAGATAAGGTAGAAGA
GGCCAATAAAGGAGAGAACACCAGCTTGTTACACCCTGTGAGCCTGCATGGGATGGATGACCCGGAGAGA
GAAGTGTTAGAGTGGAGGTTTGACAGCCGCCTAGCATTTCATCACGTGGCCCGAGAGCTGCATCCGGAGT
ACTTCAAGAACTGCTGATATCGAGCTTGCTACAAGGGACTTTCCGCTGGGGACTTTCCAGGGAGGCGTGG
CCTGGGCGGGACTGGGGAGTGGCGAGCCCTCAGATCCTGCATATAAGCAGCTGCTTTTTGCCTGTACTGG
GTCTCTCTGGTTAGACCAGATCTGAGCCTGGGAGCTCTCTGGCTAACTAGGGAACCCACTGCTTAAGCCT
CAATAAAGCTTGCCTTGAGTGCTTCAAGTAGTGTGTGCCCGTCTGTTGTGTGACTCTGGTAACTAGAGAT
CCCTCAGACCCTTTTAGTCAGTGTGGAAAATCTCTAGCA
