[The description below was written by a language model from this plasmid's Addgene catalogue record.]
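Description:
pHR-HOXD13(+7A)-IDR-YFP-NLS is a mammalian expression plasmid built on the pHR backbone. pHR vectors are generally known as lentiviral transfer backbones, but the record lists this construct only as "Mammalian Expression" and provides no feature table. The presence of LTRs, a packaging signal or other viral elements therefore cannot be confirmed from the record. The plasmid is maintained in bacteria as a high-copy plasmid under ampicillin selection. The listed growth strain is a recombination-deficient type, a common choice for repeat-containing or LTR-bearing plasmids. The promoter driving the insert, the origin of replication and any mammalian selection marker are not stated.

The payload is the intrinsically disordered region (IDR) of human HOXD13 carrying an expanded alanine repeat, with the "+7A" designation indicating seven additional alanines. As the name and stated purpose indicate, this IDR is fused to yellow fluorescent protein and an SV40 nuclear localization signal. The NLS directs the fusion into the nucleus, and YFP allows its distribution to be followed by fluorescence microscopy in live or fixed cells. The exact order and junctions of the parts are inferred from the construct name only, and the cloning sites are recorded as unknown.

The associated publication concerns the unblending of transcriptional condensates in human repeat expansion disease. In that context, the construct is suited to examining how alanine-repeat expansion in the HOXD13 IDR alters its nuclear behaviour, such as its tendency to form or partition into condensates, presumably in comparison with a wild-type IDR counterpart.
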