Addgene plasmid #145278: pHR-HOXD13(+7A)-IDR-YFP-NLS
Purpose: Mammalian Expression of Nuclear HOXD13 (+7A) IDR-YFP with SV40 NLS
Depositing lab: Denes Hnisz. Depositing organization: Max Planck Institute for Molecular Genetics. Publication: Unblending of Transcriptional Condensates in Human Repeat Expansion Disease. Basu S, Mackowiak SD, Niskanen H, Knezevic D, Asimi V, Grosswendt S, Geertsema H, Ali S, Jerkovic I, Ewers H, Mundlos S, Meissner A, Ibrahim DM, Hnisz D. Cell. 2020 May 28;181(5):1062-1079.e30. doi: 10.1016/j.cell.2020.04.018. Epub 2020 May 7. PubMed 32386547.
Backbone
  Vector backbone: pHR
  Vector type: Mammalian Expression
Growth in bacteria
  Bacterial resistance: Ampicillin, 100 μg/mL
  Growth temperature: 37°C
  Growth strain: NEB Stable
  Copy number: High Copy
Gene/Insert
  Gene/Insert name: HOXD13(+7A)-IDR
  Species: H. sapiens (human)
  Mutation: A-repeat expanded
  Entrez Gene: HOXD13 (a.k.a. BDE, BDSD, HOX4I, SPD, SPD1)
  Cloning method: Restriction Enzyme; 5′ cloning site Unknown (unknown if destroyed)
Terms and licenses: Academic/Nonprofit Terms; Industry Terms: Not Available to Industry
How to cite: pHR-HOXD13(+7A)-IDR-YFP-NLS was a gift from Denes Hnisz (Addgene plasmid # 145278 ; http://n2t.net/addgene:145278 ; RRID:Addgene_145278)
